Addgene plasmid #48369: pFUSB4_AAAC
Depositing lab: Stephen Ekker. Depositing organization: Mayo Foundation for Medical Education and Research. Publication: High Efficiency In Vivo Genome Engineering with a Simplified 15-RVD GoldyTALEN Design. Ma AC, Lee HB, Clark KJ, Ekker SC. PLoS One. 2013 May 29;8(5):e65259. doi: 10.1371/journal.pone.0065259. Print 2013. PubMed 23734242.
Backbone
  Vector backbone: pFUS_B4
  Vector type: Mammalian Expression, TALEN
Growth in bacteria
  Bacterial resistance: Spectinomycin, 50 μg/mL
  Growth temperature: 37°C
  Growth strain: Top10
  Copy number: Unknown
Gene/Insert
  Gene/Insert name: RVD sequence: NI NI NI HD
  Species: Synthetic
  Cloning method: Unknown
  Sequencing primers: 5′ ttgatgcctggcagttccct; 3′ cgaaccgaacaggcttatgt
Terms and licenses: Academic/Nonprofit Terms; Industry Terms: Not Available to Industry
Depositor comments: Plasmid was created using Golden Gate cloning.
How to cite: pFUSB4_AAAC was a gift from Stephen Ekker (Addgene plasmid # 48369 ; http://n2t.net/addgene:48369 ; RRID:Addgene_48369)
