[The description below was written by a language model from this plasmid's Addgene catalogue record and pLannotate feature annotations shown in this document.]
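Description:
pFUSB4_AAAC is a small (about 2.9 kb) intermediate array plasmid for Golden Gate assembly of TAL effector nucleases. It is built on the pFUS_B4 backbone and carries a pre-assembled block of four synthetic TALE repeats. The repeat-variable diresidues (RVDs) are NI NI NI HD. Under the standard TALE recognition code these specify the bases A, A, A and C, which is where the plasmid gets its name. The depositor notes that it was made by Golden Gate cloning. It appears to belong to a library of ready-made repeat blocks associated with a simplified 15-RVD GoldyTALEN design for in vivo genome engineering.

The plasmid is propagated in E. coli from a high-copy ColE1/pUC-type origin and selected with spectinomycin. Resistance comes from an aadA (SmR) aminoglycoside adenylyltransferase gene, which sits downstream of a class 1 integron Pc promoter fragment and a short remnant of a gentamicin resistance gene. The remaining annotated features are backbone remnants: small lacZα and lacI fragments, plus rrnB T1 and T2 terminators. The short lacZα fragment is consistent with a blue/white screening cassette having been replaced when the repeats were inserted, though the record does not say this. The automated feature table does not annotate the TALE repeat array itself, which presumably lies in the unannotated region near the start of the sequence.

The catalogue lists the vector type as mammalian expression and TALEN, but no eukaryotic promoter, nuclease domain or polyadenylation signal is annotated. The plasmid is therefore best understood as a cloning intermediate. In typical Golden Gate TALEN workflows, such a repeat block is released and joined with other array segments and a final half-repeat into a TALEN expression backbone.
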