Features (pLannotate 1.2.2; 8 found; start..end, strand, type, name):
      3..39      -  CDS            lacZα (fragment): LacZα fragment of β-galactosidase; lacZ fragment
    596..619     +  promoter       Pc promoter (fragment): intI1 (promoter lies within the coding sequence); class 1 integron promoter
    795..851     +  CDS            GmR (fragment): gentamycin acetyltransferase; aacC1; confers resistance to gentamycin
    858..1649    +  CDS            SmR: aminoglycoside adenylyltransferase (Murphy, 1985); aadA; confers resistance to spectinomycin and streptomycin
   1742..2330    +  rep_origin     ori: high-copy-number ColE1/pMB1/pBR322/pUC origin of replication
   2513..2605    +  CDS            lacI (fragment): lac repressor; lacI; The lac repressor binds to the lac operator to inhibit transcription in E. coli. This inhibition can be relieved by adding lactose or isopropyl-β-D-thiogalactopyranoside (IPTG).
   2660..2687    -  terminator     rrnB T2 terminator: transcription terminator T2 from the E. coli rrnB gene
   2819..2862    +  terminator     rrnB T1 terminator: Escherichia coli rrnB; transcription terminator T1 from the E. coli rrnB gene
>Addgene plasmid #48369 | pFUSB4_AAAC | depositor full sequence | sequence record 70069 | Full Sequence
ATGTTTTCCCAGTCACGACGTTGTAAAACGACGGCCAGTCTTAAGCGTCTCATGGCCTGACCCCGGACCA
AGTGGTGGCCTATCGCCAGCAACATTGGCGGCAAGCAAGCGCTCGAAACGGTGCAGCGGCTGTTGCCGGT
GCTGTGCCAGGACCATGGCCTGACCCCGGACCAAGTGGTGGCTATCGCCAGCAACATTGGCGGCAAGCAA
GCGCTCGAAACGGTGCAGCGGCTGTTGCCGGTGCTGTGCCAGGACCATGGCCTGACCCCGGACCAAGTGG
TGGCTATCGCCAGCAACATTGGCGGCAAGCAAGCGCTCGAAACGGTGCAGCGGCTGTTGCCGGTGCTGTG
CCAGGACCATGGCCTGACTCCGGACCAAGTGGTGGCTATCGCCAGCCACGATGGCGGCAAGCAAGCGCTC
GAAACGGTGCAGCGGCTGTTGCCGGTGCTGTGCCAGGACCATGGCCTGACCCCGGACCAAGTGGTGGCTA
TCGAGACGTCTAGACCAGCCAGGACAGAAATGCCTCGACTTCGCTGCTACCCAAGGTTGCCGGGTGACGC
ACACCGTGGAAACGGATGAAGGCACGAACCCAGTGGACATAAGCCTGTTCGGTTCGTAAGCTGTAATGCA
AGTAGCGTATGCGCTCACGCAACTGGTCCAGAACCTTGACCGAACGCAGCGGTGGTAACGGCGCAGTGGC
GGTTTTCATGGCTTGTTATGACTGTTTTTTTGGGGTACAGTCTATGCCTCGGGCATCCAAGCAGCAAGCG
CGTTACGCCGTGGGTCGATGTTTGATGTTATGGAGCAGCAACGATGTTACGCAGCAGGGCAGTCGCCCTA
AAACAAAGTTAAACATTATGAGGGAAGCGGTGATCGCCGAAGTATCGACTCAACTATCAGAGGTAGTTGG
CGTCATCGAGCGCCATCTCGAACCGACGTTGCTGGCCGTACATTTGTACGGCTCCGCAGTGGATGGCGGC
CTGAAGCCACACAGTGATATTGATTTGCTGGTTACGGTGACCGTAAGGCTTGATGAAACAACGCGGCGAG
CTTTGATCAACGACCTTTTGGAAACTTCGGCTTCCCCTGGAGAGAGCGAGATTCTCCGCGCTGTAGAAGT
CACCATTGTTGTGCACGACGACATCATTCCGTGGCGTTATCCAGCTAAGCGCGAACTGCAATTTGGAGAA
TGGCAGCGCAATGACATTCTTGCAGGTATCTTCGAGCCAGCCACGATCGACATTGATCTGGCTATCTTGC
TGACAAAAGCAAGAGAACATAGCGTTGCCTTGGTAGGTCCAGCGGCGGAGGAACTCTTTGATCCGGTTCC
TGAACAGGATCTATTTGAGGCGCTAAATGAAACCTTAACGCTATGGAACTCGCCGCCCGACTGGGCTGGC
GATGAGCGAAATGTAGTGCTTACGTTGTCCCGCATTTGGTACAGCGCAGTAACCGGCAAAATCGCGCCGA
AGGATGTCGCTGCCGACTGGGCAATGGAGCGCCTGCCGGCCCAGTATCAGCCCGTCATACTTGAAGCTAG
ACAGGCTTATCTTGGACAAGAAGAAGATCGCTTGGCCTCGCGCGCAGATCAGTTGGAAGAATTTGTCCAC
TACGTGAAAGGCGAGATCACCAAGGTAGTCGGCAAATAACCCTCGAGCCACCCATGACCAAAATCCCTTA
ACGTGAGTTACGCGTCGTTCCACTGAGCGTCAGACCCCGTAGAAAAGATCAAAGGATCTTCTTGAGATCC
TTTTTTTCTGCGCGTAATCTGCTGCTTGCAAACAAAAAAACCACCGCTACCAGCGGTGGTTTGTTTGCCG
GATCAAGAGCTACCAACTCTTTTTCCGAAGGTAACTGGCTTCAGCAGAGCGCAGATACCAAATACTGTCC
TTCTAGTGTAGCCGTAGTTAGGCCACCACTTCAAGAACTCTGTAGCACCGCCTACATACCTCGCTCTGCT
AATCCTGTTACCAGTGGCTGCTGCCAGTGGCGATAAGTCGTGTCTTACCGGGTTGGACTCAAGACGATAG
TTACCGGATAAGGCGCAGCGGTCGGGCTGAACGGGGGGTTCGTGCACACAGCCCAGCTTGGAGCGAACGA
CCTACACCGAACTGAGATACCTACAGCGTGAGCATTGAGAAAGCGCCACGCTTCCCGAAGGGAGAAAGGC
GGACAGGTATCCGGTAAGCGGCAGGGTCGGAACAGGAGAGCGCACGAGGGAGCTTCCAGGGGGAAACGCC
TGGTATCTTTATAGTCCTGTCGGGTTTCGCCACCTCTGACTTGAGCGTCGATTTTTGTGATGCTCGTCAG
GGGGGCGGAGCCTATGGAAAAACGCCAGCAACGCGGCCTTTTTACGGTTCCTGGCCTTTTGCTGGCCTTT
TGCTCACATGTTCTTTCCTGCGTTATCCCCTGATTCTGTGGATAACCGTATTACCGCCTTTGAGTGAGCT
GATACCGCTCGCCGCAGCCGAACGACCGAGCGCAGCGAGTCAGTGAGCGAGGAAGCGGAAGAGCGCCCAA
TACGCAAACCGCCTCTCCCCGCGCGTTGGCCGATTCATTAATGCAGCTGGCACGACAGGTTTCCCGACTG
GAAAGCGGGCAGTGAGCGCAACGCAATTAATACGCGTACCGCTAGCCAGGAAGAGTTTGTAGAAACGCAA
AAAGGCCATCCGTCAGGATGGCCTTCTGCTTAGTTTGATGCCTGGCAGTTTATGGCGGGCGTCCTGCCCG
CCACCCTCCGGGCCGTTGCTTCACAACGTTCAAATCCGCTCCCGGCGGATTTGTCCTACTCAGGAGAGCG
TTCACCGACAAACAACAGATAAAACGAAAGGCCCAGTCTTCCGACTGAGCCTTTCGTTTTATTTGATGCC
TGGCAGTTCCCTACTCTCGCGTTAACGCTAGCATGG
