>Addgene plasmid #48369 | pFUSB4_AAAC | addgene partial sequence | sequence record 73063 | pCR8_F1 5'-ttgatgcctggcagttccct-3'
TCACGACGTTGTAAAACGACGGCCAGTCTTAAGCGTCTCATGGCCTGACCCCGGACCAAGTGGTGGCTAT
CGCCAGCAACATTGGCGGCAAGCAAGCGCTCGAAACGGTGCAGCGGCTGTTGCCGGTGCTGTGCCAGGAC
CATGGCCTGACCCCGGACCAAGTGGTGGCTATCGCCAGCAACATTGGCGGCAAGCAAGCGCTCGAAACGG
TGCAGCGGCTGTTGCCGGTGCTGTGCCAGGACCATGGCCTGACCCCGGACCAAGTGGTGGCTATCGCCAG
CAACATTGGCGGCAAGCAAGCGCTCGAAACGGTGCAGCGGCTGTTGCCGGTGCTGTGCCAGGACCATGGC
CTGACTCCGGACCAAGTGGTGGCTATCGCCAGCCACGATGGCGGCAAGCAAGCGCTCGAAACGGTGCAGC
GGCTGTTGCCGGTGCTGTGCCAGGACCATGGCCTGACCCCGGACCAAGTGGTGGCTATCGAGACGTCTAG
ACCAGCCAGGACAGAAATGCCTCGACTTCGCTGCTACCCAAGGTTGCCGGGTGACGCACACCGTGGAAAC
GGATGAAGGCACGAACCCAGTGGACATAAGCCTGTTCGGTTCGTAAGCTGTAATGCAAGTAGCGTATGCG
CTCACGCAACTGGTCCAGAACCTTGACCGAACGCAGCGGTGGTAACGGCGCAGTGGCGGTTTTCATGGCT
TGTTATGACTGTTTTTTTGGGGTACAGTCTATGCCTCGGGCATCCAAGCAGCAAGCGCGTTACGCCGTGG
GTCGATGTTTGATGTTATGGAGCAGCAACGATGTTACGCAGCAGGGCAGTCGCCCTAAAACAAAGTTAAA
CATTATGAGGGAAGCGGTGATCGCCGAAGTATCGACTCAACTATCAGAGGTAGTTGGCGTCATCGAGCGC
CATCTCGAACCGACGTTGCTGGCCGTACATTTGTACGGCTCCGCA
